Addgene plasmid #38961: PTPRG
Purpose: Bacterial expression for structure determination; may not be full ORF
Depositing lab: Nicola Burgess-Brown. Depositing organization: University of Oxford.
Backbone
  Vector backbone: pNIC-CH
  Backbone manufacturer: SGC
  Vector type: Bacterial Expression
Growth in bacteria
  Bacterial resistance: Kanamycin, 50 μg/mL
  Growth temperature: 37°C
  Growth strain: Mach1
  Copy number: Low Copy
Gene/Insert
  Gene/Insert name: PTPRG (alt names: protein tyrosine phosphatase, receptor type, G; PDB:2NLK)
  Species: H. sapiens (human)
  Insert size (bp): 1881
  GenBank ID: protein tyrosine phosphatase, receptor type, G PDB:2NLK
  Entrez Gene: PTPRG (a.k.a. HPTPG, PTPG, R-PTP-GAMMA, RPTPG)
  Tag / fusion protein: His6 (C terminal on insert)
  Cloning method: Ligation Independent Cloning
  Sequencing primers: 5′ T7; 3′ T7-term
Terms and licenses: Academic/Nonprofit Terms; Industry Terms: Not Available to Industry
How to cite: PTPRG was a gift from Nicola Burgess-Brown (Addgene plasmid # 38961 ; http://n2t.net/addgene:38961 ; RRID:Addgene_38961)
