[The description below was written by a language model from this plasmid's Addgene catalogue record.]
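Description:
PTPRG is a bacterial expression plasmid built on the pNIC-CH backbone from the SGC, carrying a human PTPRG insert (protein tyrosine phosphatase, receptor type, G; also known as RPTPG or R-PTP-gamma). It is maintained in E. coli under kanamycin selection and is recorded as low copy, with Mach1 listed as the propagation strain. The record does not name the origin of replication.

The insert is recorded as 1881 bp and was introduced by ligation independent cloning, with a His6 tag fused at the C terminus of the encoded protein. This tag allows purification by immobilised metal affinity chromatography. The stated purpose is bacterial expression for structure determination, and the record warns that the insert may not be the full open reading frame. This fits a construct designed around a soluble, crystallisable fragment of this large receptor-type phosphatase rather than the whole protein. The entry does not say which domains or residue boundaries are included. A protein structure entry is listed among the insert's alternative names, indicating that the construct is linked to a deposited structure.

The promoter is not explicitly stated, but the listed sequencing primers are T7 and T7-term. This suggests that the insert sits between a T7 promoter and T7 terminator, an arrangement that would require a host supplying T7 RNA polymerase for expression. No feature table is provided, so other regulatory elements cannot be confirmed. The plasmid is typically used for recombinant production of His-tagged PTPRG protein for crystallography and related biochemical or biophysical work.
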