>Addgene plasmid #38961 | PTPRG | depositor partial sequence | sequence record 49019 | PTPRG sequence 1881 bps
ATGGCCATTCCTGTCAAACAGTTTGTCAAACACATCGGTGAGCTCTATTCTAATAACCAGCATGGGTTCT
CTGAGGATTTTGAGGAAGTCCAGCGCTGTACTGCTGATATGAACATCACTGCAGAGCATTCCAATCATCC
AGAAAACAAGCACAAAAACAGATACATCAACATTTTAGCATATGATCACAGTAGGGTGAAGTTAAGACCT
TTACCAGGAAAAGACTCTAAGCACAGCGACTACATTAATGCAAACTATGTTGATGGTTACAACAAAGCAA
AAGCCTACATTGCCACCCAAGGACCTTTGAAGTCTACATTTGAAGATTTCTGGAGGATGATTTGGGAACA
AAACACTGGAATCATTGTGATGATTACGAACCTTGTGGAAAAAGGAAGACGAAAATGTGATCAGTATTGG
CCAACAGAGAACAGTGAGGAATATGGAAACATTATTGTCACGCTGAAGAGCACAAAAATACATGCCTGCT
ACACTGTTCGTCGTTTTTCAATCAGAAATACAAAAGTGAAAAAGGGTCAGAAGGGAAATCCCAAGGGTCG
TCAGAATGAAAGGGTAGTGATCCAGTATCACTATACACAGTGGCCTGACATGGGAGTTCCCGAGTATGCC
CTTCCAGTACTGACTTTCGTGAGGAGATCCTCAGCAGCTCGGATGCCAGAAACGGGCCCTGTGTTGGTGC
ACTGCAGTGCTGGTGTGGGCAGAACAGGCACCTATATTGTAATAGACAGCATGCTGCAACAGATAAAAGA
CAAAAGCACAGTTAACGTCCTGGGATTCCTGAAGCATATCAGGACACAGCGTAACTACCTCGTCCAGACT
GAGGAGCAGTACATTTTCATCCATGATGCCTTGTTGGAAGCCATTCTTGGAAAGGAGACTGAAGTATCTT
CAAATCAGCTGCACAGCTATGTTAACAGCATCCTTATACCAGGAGTAGGAGGAAAGACACGACTGGAAAA
GCAATTCAAGCTGGTCACACAGTGTAATGCAAAATATGTGGAATGTTTCAGTGCTCAGAAAGAGTGTAAC
AAAGAAAAGAACAGAAACTCTTCAGTTGTGCCATCTGAGCGTGCTCGAGTGGGTCTTGCACCATTGCCTG
GAATGAAAGGAACAGATTACATTAATGCTTCTTATATCATGGGCTATTATAGGAGCAATGAATTTATTAT
AACTCAGCATCCTCTGCCACATACTACGAAAGATTTCTGGCGAATGATTTGGGATCATAACGCACAGATC
ATTGTCATGCTGCCAGACAACCAGAGCTTGGCAGAAGATGAGTTTGTGTACTGGCCAAGTCGAGAAGAAT
CCATGAACTGTGAGGCCTTTACCGTCACCCTTATCAGCAAAGACAGACTGTGCCTCTCTAATGAAGAACA
AATTATCATCCATGACTTTATCCTTGAAGCTACACAGGATGACTATGTCTTAGAAGTTCGGCACTTTCAG
TGTCCCAAATGGCCTAACCCAGATGCCCCCATAAGTAGTACCTTTGAACTTATCAACGTCATCAAGGAAG
AGGCCTTAACAAGGGATGGTCCCACCATTGTTCATGATGAGTATGGAGCAGTTTCAGCAGGAATGTTATG
TGCCCTTACCACCCTGTCCCAGCAACTGGAGAATGAAAATGCTGTGGATGTTTTCCAGGTTGCAAAAATG
ATCAATCTTATGAGGCCTGGAGTATTCACAGACATTGAACAATACCAGTTCATCTATAAAGCAATGCTTA
GCTTGGTCAGCACTAAAGAAAATGGAAATGGTCCCATGACAGTAGACAAAAATGGTGCTGTTCTTATTGC
AGATGAATCAGACCCTGCTGAGAGCATGGAGTCCCTAGTGGCGCACCATCATCACCACCAT
