>Addgene plasmid #38961 | PTPRG | addgene partial sequence | sequence record 51750 | T7_term
TTCCTTTCGGGCTTTGTTAGCAGCCGGATCTCAGTGGTGGTGGTGGTGGTGCTCGAGTGCGGCCGCAAGC
TTGTCGACGGAGCTCGAATTCGGATCCTCAATGGTGGTGATGATGGTGCGCCACTAGGGACTCCATGCTC
TCAGCAGGGTCTGATTCATCTGCAATAAGAACAGCACCATTTTTGTCTACTGTCATGGGACCATTTCCAT
TTTCTTTAGTGCTGACCAAGCTAAGCATTGCTTTATAGATGAACTGGTATTGTTCAATGTCTGTGAATAC
TCCAGGCCTCATAAGATTGATCATTTTTGCAACCTGGAAAACATCCACAGCATTTTCATTCTCCAGTTGC
TGGGACAGGGTGGTAAGGGCACATAACATTCCTGCTGAAACTGCTCCATACTCATCATGAACAATGGTGG
GACCATCCCTTGTTAAGGCCTCTTCCTTGATGACGTTGATAAGTTCAAAGGTACTACTTATGGGGGCATC
TGGGTTAGGCCATTTGGGACACTGAAAGTGCCGAACTTCTAAGACATAGTCATCCTGTGTAGCTTCAAGG
ATAAAGTCATGGATGATAATTTGTTCTTCATTAGAGAGGCACAGTCTGTCTTTGCTGATAAGGGTGACGG
TAAAGGCCTCACAGTTCATGGATTCTTCTCGACTTGGCCAGTACACAAACTCATCTTCTGCCAAGCTCTG
GTTGTCTGGCAGCATGACAATGATCTGTGCGTTATGATCCCAAATCATTCGCCAGAAATCTTTCGTAGTA
TGTGGCAGAGGATGCTGAGTTATAATAAATTCATTGCTCCTATAATAGCCCATGATATAAGAAGCATTAA
TGTAATCTGTTCCTTTCATTCCAGGCAATGGTGCAAGACCCACTCGAGCACGCTCAGATGGCACAACTGA
AGAGTTTCTGTTCTTTTCTTTGTTACACTCTTTCTGAGCACTGAAACATTCCACATATTTT
