>Addgene plasmid #38961 | PTPRG | addgene partial sequence | sequence record 51751 | T7 5'-TAATACGACTCACTATAGGG-3'
AACACATCGGTGAGCTCTATTCTAATAACCAGCATGGGTTCTCTGAGGATTTTGAGGAAGTCCAGCGCTG
TACTGCTGATATGAACATCACTGCAGAGCATTCCAATCATCCAGAAAACAAGCACAAAAACAGATACATC
AACATTTTAGCATATGATCACAGTAGGGTGAAGTTAAGACCTTTACCAGGAAAAGACTCTAAGCACAGCG
ACTACATTAATGCAAACTATGTTGATGGTTACAACAAAGCAAAAGCCTACATTGCCACCCAAGGACCTTT
GAAGTCTACATTTGAAGATTTCTGGAGGATGATTTGGGAACAAAACACTGGAATCATTGTGATGATTACG
AACCTTGTGGAAAAAGGAAGACGAAAATGTGATCAGTATTGGCCAACAGAGAACAGTGAGGAATATGGAA
ACATTATTGTCACGCTGAAGAGCACAAAAATACATGCCTGCTACACTGTTCGTCGTTTTTCAATCAGAAA
TACAAAAGTGAAAAAGGGTCAGAAGGGAAATCCCAAGGGTCGTCAGAATGAA
